Addgene plasmid #47611: EGFPN2-hMyoX-223-3165
Depositing lab: Emanuel Strehler. Depositing organization: Mayo Foundation for Medical Education and Research.
Backbone
  Vector backbone: EGFPN2
  Backbone manufacturer: Clontech
  Backbone size w/o insert (bp): 4700
  Vector type: Mammalian Expression
Growth in bacteria
  Bacterial resistance: Kanamycin, 50 μg/mL
  Growth temperature: 37°C
  Growth strain: DH5alpha
  Copy number: High Copy
Gene/Insert
  Gene/Insert name: MyoX (alt names: MYO10; myosin X)
  Species: H. sapiens (human)
  Mutation: contains bp223-3165 of reference Genbank seq
  GenBank ID: AF234532.1
  Entrez Gene: MYO10 (a.k.a. MyoX)
  Promoter: CMV
  Tag / fusion protein: EGFP (C terminal on backbone)
  Cloning method: Unknown
  Sequencing primers: 5′ CMV-F; 3′ EGFP-N
Terms and licenses: Academic/Nonprofit Terms; Industry Terms: Not Available to Industry
How to cite: EGFPN2-hMyoX-223-3165 was a gift from Emanuel Strehler (Addgene plasmid # 47611 ; http://n2t.net/addgene:47611 ; RRID:Addgene_47611)
