[The description below was written by a language model from this plasmid's Addgene catalogue record.]
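Description:
EGFPN2-hMyoX-223-3165 is a mammalian expression plasmid built on the Clontech EGFPN2 backbone (about 4.7 kb without insert), a vector designed to fuse a protein of interest to the N-terminal side of enhanced green fluorescent protein. It is maintained in E. coli as a high-copy plasmid under kanamycin selection. No feature table accompanies the record, so other backbone elements, such as the replication origin, polyadenylation signal or any mammalian selection cassette, are not documented here, and the cloning method is listed as unknown.

The insert is a partial cDNA of human myosin X (MYO10, MyoX), an unconventional myosin. It comprises nucleotides 223 to 3165 of the reference GenBank sequence, so it is a truncated fragment rather than the full-length coding region. The record does not say which protein domains this fragment covers or why the truncation was chosen. Transcription is driven by the CMV promoter, a strong constitutive promoter in most mammalian cell lines. The MyoX fragment is joined in frame to EGFP supplied by the backbone, which places the fluorescent tag at the C terminus of the expressed protein.

The record states no specific purpose. The design suits transient expression in cultured mammalian cells, where EGFP fluorescence allows the localisation and behaviour of this portion of myosin X to be followed by microscopy, or the fusion to be detected through the tag. Such a construct would typically be compared with full-length or other truncated versions of the protein.
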