>Addgene plasmid #47611 | EGFPN2-hMyoX-223-3165 | addgene partial sequence | sequence record 69563 | CMV-F 5'-CGCAAATGGGCGGTAGGCGTG-3'
ACCGTCAGATCCGCTAGCGCTACCGGACTCAGATCTCGAGCTCAAGCTTCGAATTCTGCAGTCGACGGTA
CCAAATGGATAACTTCTTCACCGAGGGAACACGGGTCTGGCTGAGAGAAAATGGCCAGCATTTTCCAAGT
ACTGTAAATTCCTGTGCAGAAGGCATCGTCGTCTTCCGGACAGACTATGGTCAGGTATTCACTTACAAGC
AGAGCACAATTACCCACCAGAAGGTGACTGCTATGCACCCCACGAACGAGGAGGGCGTGGATGACATGGC
GTCCTTGACAGAGCTCCATGGCGGCTCCATCATGTATAACTTATTCCAGCGGTATAAGAGAAATCAAATA
TATACCTACATCGGCTCCATCCTGGCCTCCGTGAACCCCTACCAGCCCATCGCCGGGCTGTACGAGCCTG
CCACCATGGAGCAGTACAGCCGGCGCCACCTGGGCGAGCTGCCCCCGCACATCTTCGCCATCGCCAACGA
GTGCTACCGCTGCCTGTGGAAGCGCTACGACAACCAGTGCATCCTCATCAGTGGTGAAAGTGGGGCAGGT
AAAACCGAAAGCACTAAATTGATCCTCAAGTTTCTGTCAGTCATCAGTCAACAGTCTTTGGAATTGTCCT
TAAAGGAGAAGACATCCTGTGTTGAACGAGCTATTCTTGAAAGCAGCCCCATCATGGAAGCTTTCGGCAA
TGCGAAGACCGTGTACAACAACAACTCTAGTCGCTTTGGGAAGTTTGTTCAGCTGAACATCTGTCAGAAA
GGAAATATTCAGGGCGGGAGAATTGTAGATTATTTATTAGAAAAA
