>Addgene plasmid #47611 | EGFPN2-hMyoX-223-3165 | addgene partial sequence | sequence record 69576 | EGFP-N
CTTGCTCACCATGGTGGCGACCGGCCGGTGGATCCTGTTGGGCTTCTCCTCGCATGCGCTCTCAGCCAGC
TCGCTGGAAAATTCGCTTCCCACCGACAGGGACCGCTCGATATTCCGGACACACTCGTCGATCTCGTCGA
AATTGAGGGACTCGAGGAACTCCTGGGCCGCCCTGCACGCTTCCTCCTCCAGCCTGCGGAGCTCCTGGTC
CCGCCGCTCCTGCAGCTTCTGCAGGGAAGCCTCGGTCAGCGACAGCTCCTGCTGCTCCTTCATGCGCTGC
AGGTCCTCGATTTCTTTCTCCAGACGGAGGATCTCTTCCACCTGCTTATTTTCCTTCTGTTTCTCCAGTT
CACGGGTCAGTTCAGCTTCCTTCTGGCTCTTCTGCAAGGCTTCGAGTTCTTGCTGCTTCCTCGTTTCTTC
TTCCTGCTGGGCGCGGAGCTCGGCTTCTCTTCGCTCTCTCTCTCTTTCTCTTTCTTCTTCCTCCCGTTTC
TTCTTTTCTTCCTCTTCCTGTTTCTTCTTTTCTTCTTGCTCCCTTTTCTCTGCCAGCAATTGTCTGTAAA
CTCTCCGAGCAATCTGACCTCTGAGTTGCTTCTGGAAAACTATGGCTGCCTTTTTCAGGTGCAAAAATCT
CCTCCTCAGAAGGAATGCTCTGTAATTCTTCTGTATTATCACCACACAATAAAGGACCTTTCTGTATTGT
TTTCGTGCTAAGAAGCCCAAGACATGGGCCCGAATCACCATGGCCGCGTGGCTCACTTCCTCTTCCCTCC
GCTTCTCCAGTTTCTGTTCCAAGGATTCTCGAA
